Addgene plasmid #159788: pGL3-U6-sgRNA_KCNA1-mcherry
Purpose: S. pyogenes sgRNA collocated with pegRNA targeting human KCNA1 gene
Depositing lab: Xiaolong Wang. Depositing organization: Northwest Agriculture and Forestry University. Publication: Efficient generation of mouse models with the prime editing system. Liu Y, Li X, He S, Huang S, Li C, Chen Y, Liu Z, Huang X, Wang X. Cell Discov. 2020 Apr 28;6:27. doi: 10.1038/s41421-020-0165-z. eCollection 2020. PubMed 32351707.
Backbone
  Vector backbone: pGL3-U6-sgRNA-EGFP
  Vector type: Mammalian Expression
Growth in bacteria
  Bacterial resistance: Ampicillin, 100 μg/mL
  Growth temperature: 37°C
  Growth strain: DH5alpha
  Copy number: High Copy
Gene/Insert
  Gene/Insert name: spacer of sgRNA targeting KCNA1 gene
  Species: H. sapiens (human)
  Entrez Gene: KCNA1 (a.k.a. AEMK, EA1, HBK1, HUK1, KV1.1, MBK1, MK1, RBK1)
  Cloning method: Restriction Enzyme; 5′ cloning site Unknown (unknown if destroyed); 3′ cloning site Unknown (unknown if destroyed)
Terms and licenses: Academic/Nonprofit Terms; Industry Terms: Not Available to Industry
How to cite: pGL3-U6-sgRNA_KCNA1-mcherry was a gift from Xiaolong Wang (Addgene plasmid # 159788 ; http://n2t.net/addgene:159788 ; RRID:Addgene_159788)
