[The description below was written by a language model from this plasmid's Addgene catalogue record and pLannotate feature annotations shown in this document.]
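Description:
pGL3-U6-sgRNA_KCNA1-mcherry is a 4.9 kb mammalian expression plasmid that delivers a Streptococcus pyogenes Cas9 single guide RNA directed against the human potassium channel gene KCNA1. It derives from the pGL3-U6-sgRNA-EGFP backbone, although the name and the annotated sequence show that the fluorescent marker here is mCherry rather than EGFP. In bacteria it is maintained at high copy through a ColE1/pUC-type origin and selected with ampicillin via the β-lactamase gene and its native promoter. An f1 phage origin is also present.

The guide cassette consists of the human U6 RNA polymerase III promoter, a short gap of about 30 nt where the KCNA1 spacer sits, and then the S. pyogenes gRNA scaffold. The restriction sites used to clone the spacer are not recorded. Downstream, a separate Pol II unit uses the human PGK promoter to drive mCherry, terminated by an SV40 polyadenylation signal, so that transfected cells can be identified or sorted by red fluorescence. A synthetic poly(A) signal and a transcriptional pause site upstream of the U6 promoter are pGL3-type elements that limit read-through from the backbone. The cPPT/CTS element and the small Rev, large T antigen, TcR and lacZα fragments appear to be carry-over remnants of earlier cloning rather than functional parts, and no LTRs or packaging signal are annotated, so this is a transfection plasmid rather than a lentiviral vector.

According to the record, this sgRNA is meant to be used alongside a pegRNA targeting KCNA1 in prime editing. This is consistent with a second, nicking guide, although the record does not state that role explicitly. The plasmid encodes no Cas9 or prime editor, which must be supplied separately.
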