Features (pLannotate 1.2.2; 16 found; start..end, strand, type, name):
      1..241     +  promoter       U6 promoter: RNA polymerase III promoter for human U6 snRNA
    271..346     +  misc_RNA       gRNA scaffold: guide RNA scaffold for the Streptococcus pyogenes CRISPR/Cas9 system
    398..515     +  misc_feature   cPPT/CTS: central polypurine tract and central termination sequence of HIV-1
    564..1074    +  promoter       hPGK promoter: human phosphoglycerate kinase 1 promoter
   1089..1796    +  CDS            mCherry: mCherry is a basic (constitutively fluorescent) red fluorescent protein published in 2004, derived from Discosoma sp.. It is reported to be a very rapidly-maturing monomer with low acid sensitivity.
   1816..1899    +  CDS            large T antigen (fragment): large T antigen from SV40 (simian virus 40)
   1922..2043    +  polyA_signal   SV40 poly(A) signal: SV40 polyadenylation signal
   2044..2175    +  CDS            TcR (fragment): tetracycline efflux protein; tet; confers resistance to tetracycline
   2355..2943    -  rep_origin     ori: high-copy-number ColE1/pMB1/pBR322/pUC origin of replication
   3114..3974    -  CDS            AmpR: β-lactamase; bla; confers resistance to ampicillin, carbenicillin, and related antibiotics
   3975..4079    -  promoter       AmpR promoter: bla
   4106..4534    +  rep_origin     f1 ori (sequence partly withheld): f1 bacteriophage origin of replication; arrow indicates direction of (+) strand synthesis
   4566..4633    -  CDS            lacZα (fragment): LacZα fragment of β-galactosidase; lacZ fragment
   4692..4740    +  polyA_signal   poly(A) signal: synthetic polyadenylation signal
   4754..4845    +  misc_feature   pause site: RNA polymerase II transcriptional pause signal from the human α2 globin gene
   4858..4874    +  CDS            Rev (fragment): human immunodeficiency virus 1 (HIV-1) Rev protein; rev; enhances nuclear export of unspliced and incompletely spliced viral mRNAs
>Addgene plasmid #159788 | pGL3-U6-sgRNA_KCNA1-mcherry | addgene full sequence | sequence record 314781 | Addgene NGS Result
GAGGGCCTATTTCCCATGATTCCTTCATATTTGCATATACGATACAAGGCTGTTAGAGAGATAATTGGAA
TTAATTTGACTGTAAACACAAAGATATTAGTACAAAATACGTGACGTAGAAAGTAATAATTTCTTGGGTA
GTTTGCAGTTTTAAAATTATGTTTTAAAATGGACTATCATATGCTTACCGTAACTTGAAAGTATTTCGAT
TTCTTGGCTTTATATATCTTGTGGAAAGGACGAAACACCGCAAGCGGATGACCCTAAGGAGTTTTAGAGC
TAGAAATAGCAAGTTAAAATAAGGCTAGTCCGTTATCAACTTGAAAAAGTGGCACCGAGTCGGTGCTTTT
TTTAAAGAATTCTCGACCTCGAGACAAATGGCAGTATTCATCCACAATTTTAAAAGAAAAGGGGGGATTG
GGGGGTACAGTGCAGGGGAAAGAATAGTAGACATAATAGCAACAGACATACAAACTAAAGAATTACAAAA
ACAAATTACAAAAATTCAAAATTTTCGGGTTTATTACAGGGACAGCAGAGATCCACTTTGGCCGCGGCTC
GAGGGGGTTGGGGTTGCGCCTTTTCCAAGGCAGCCCTGGGTTTGCGCAGGGACGCGGCTGCTCTGGGCGT
GGTTCCGGGAAACGCAGCGGCGCCGACCCTGGGACTCGCACATTCTTCACGTCCGTTCGCAGCGTCACCC
GGATCTTCGCCGCTACCCTTGTGGGCCCCCCGGCGACGCTTCCTGCTCCGCCCCTAAGTCGGGAAGGTTC
CTTGCGGTTCGCGGCGTGCCGGACGTGACAAACGGAAGCCGCACGTCTCACTAGTACCCTCGCAGACGGA
CAGCGCCAGGGAGCAATGGCAGCGCGCCGACCGCGATGGGCTGTGGCCAATAGCGGCTGCTCAGCAGGGC
GCGCCGAGAGCAGCGGCCGGGAAGGGGCGGTGCGGGAGGCGGGGTGTGGGGCGGTAGTGTGGGCCCTGTT
CCTGCCCGCGCGGTGTTCCGCATTCTGCAAGCCTCCGGAGCGCACGTCGGCAGTCGGCTCCCTCGTTGAC
CGAATCACCGACCTCTCTCCCCAGGGGGATCCGCCACCATGGTGAGCAAGGGCGAGGAGGATAACATGGC
CATCATCAAGGAGTTCATGCGCTTCAAGGTGCACATGGAGGGCTCCGTGAACGGCCACGAGTTCGAGATC
GAGGGCGAGGGCGAGGGCCGCCCCTACGAGGGCACCCAGACCGCCAAGCTGAAGGTGACCAAGGGTGGCC
CCCTGCCCTTCGCCTGGGACATCCTGTCCCCTCAGTTCATGTACGGCTCCAAGGCCTACGTGAAGCACCC
CGCCGACATCCCCGACTACTTGAAGCTGTCCTTCCCCGAGGGCTTCAAGTGGGAGCGCGTGATGAACTTC
GAGGACGGCGGCGTGGTGACCGTGACCCAGGACTCCTCCCTGCAGGACGGCGAGTTCATCTACAAGGTGA
AGCTGCGCGGCACCAACTTCCCCTCCGACGGCCCCGTAATGCAGAAGAAGACCATGGGCTGGGAGGCCTC
CTCCGAGCGGATGTACCCCGAGGACGGCGCCCTGAAGGGCGAGATCAAGCAGAGGCTGAAGCTGAAGGAC
GGCGGCCACTACGACGCTGAGGTCAAGACCACCTACAAGGCCAAGAAGCCCGTGCAGCTGCCCGGCGCCT
ACAACGTCAACATCAAGTTGGACATCACCTCCCACAACGAGGACTACACCATCGTGGAACAGTACGAACG
CGCCGAGGGCCGCCACTCCACCGGCGGCATGGACGAGCTGTACAAGTAAAGCGGCCGCGACTCTAGATCA
TAATCAGCCATACCACATTTGTAGAGGTTTTACTTGCTTTAAAAAACCTCCCACACCTCCCCCTGAACCT
GAAACATAAAATGAATGCAATTGTTGTTGTTAACTTGTTTATTGCAGCTTATAATGGTTACAAATAAAGC
AATAGCATCACAAATTTCACAAATAAAGCATTTTTTTCACTGCATTCTAGTTGTGGTTTGTCCAAACTCA
TCAATGTATCTTAGTCGACCGATGCCCTTGAGAGCCTTCAACCCAGTCAGCTCCTTCCGGTGGGCGCGGG
GCATGACTATCGTCGCCGCACTTATGACTGTCTTCTTTATCATGCAACTCGTAGGACAGGTGCCGGCAGC
GCTCTTCCGCTTCCTCGCTCACTGACTCGCTGCGCTCGGTCGTTCGGCTGCGGCGAGCGGTATCAGCTCA
CTCAAAGGCGGTAATACGGTTATCCACAGAATCAGGGGATAACGCAGGAAAGAACATGTGAGCAAAAGGC
CAGCAAAAGGCCAGGAACCGTAAAAAGGCCGCGTTGCTGGCGTTTTTCCATAGGCTCCGCCCCCCTGACG
AGCATCACAAAAATCGACGCTCAAGTCAGAGGTGGCGAAACCCGACAGGACTATAAAGATACCAGGCGTT
TCCCCCTGGAAGCTCCCTCGTGCGCTCTCCTGTTCCGACCCTGCCGCTTACCGGATACCTGTCCGCCTTT
CTCCCTTCGGGAAGCGTGGCGCTTTCTCATAGCTCACGCTGTAGGTATCTCAGTTCGGTGTAGGTCGTTC
GCTCCAAGCTGGGCTGTGTGCACGAACCCCCCGTTCAGCCCGACCGCTGCGCCTTATCCGGTAACTATCG
TCTTGAGTCCAACCCGGTAAGACACGACTTATCGCCACTGGCAGCAGCCACTGGTAACAGGATTAGCAGA
GCGAGGTATGTAGGCGGTGCTACAGAGTTCTTGAAGTGGTGGCCTAACTACGGCTACACTAGAAGAACAG
TATTTGGTATCTGCGCTCTGCTGAAGCCAGTTACCTTCGGAAAAAGAGTTGGTAGCTCTTGATCCGGCAA
ACAAACCACCGCTGGTAGCGGTGGTTTTTTTGTTTGCAAGCAGCAGATTACGCGCAGAAAAAAAGGATCT
CAAGAAGATCCTTTGATCTTTTCTACGGGGTCTGACGCTCAGTGGAACGAAAACTCACGTTAAGGGATTT
TGGTCATGAGATTATCAAAAAGGATCTTCACCTAGATCCTTTTAAATTAAAAATGAAGTTTTAAATCAAT
CTAAAGTATATATGAGTAAACTTGGTCTGACAGTTACCAATGCTTAATCAGTGAGGCACCTATCTCAGCG
ATCTGTCTATTTCGTTCATCCATAGTTGCCTGACTCCCCGTCGTGTAGATAACTACGATACGGGAGGGCT
TACCATCTGGCCCCAGTGCTGCAATGATACCGCGGGACCCACGCTCACCGGCTCCAGATTTATCAGCAAT
AAACCAGCCAGCCGGAAGGGCCGAGCGCAGAAGTGGTCCTGCAACTTTATCCGCCTCCATCCAGTCTATT
AATTGTTGCCGGGAAGCTAGAGTAAGTAGTTCGCCAGTTAATAGTTTGCGCAACGTTGTTGCCATTGCTA
CAGGCATCGTGGTGTCACGCTCGTCGTTTGGTATGGCTTCATTCAGCTCCGGTTCCCAACGATCAAGGCG
AGTTACATGATCCCCCATGTTGTGCAAAAAAGCGGTTAGCTCCTTCGGTCCTCCGATCGTTGTCAGAAGT
AAGTTGGCCGCAGTGTTATCACTCATGGTTATGGCAGCACTGCATAATTCTCTTACTGTCATGCCATCCG
TAAGATGCTTTTCTGTGACTGGTGAGTACTCAACCAAGTCATTCTGAGAATAGTGTATGCGGCGACCGAG
TTGCTCTTGCCCGGCGTCAATACGGGATAATACCGCGCCACATAGCAGAACTTTAAAAGTGCTCATCATT
GGAAAACGTTCTTCGGGGCGAAAACTCTCAAGGATCTTACCGCTGTTGAGATCCAGTTCGATGTAACCCA
CTCGTGCACCCAACTGATCTTCAGCATCTTTTACTTTCACCAGCGTTTCTGGGTGAGCAAAAACAGGAAG
GCAAAATGCCGCAAAAAAGGGAATAAGGGCGACACGGAAATGTTGAATACTCATACTCTTCCTTTTTCAA
TATTATTGAAGCATTTATCAGGGTTATTGTCTCATGAGCGGATACATATTTGAATGTATTTAGAAAAATA
AACAAATAGGGGTTCCGCGCACATTTCCCCGAAAAGTGCCACCTG
[124 nt withheld, positions 4106-4229]
C
[91 nt withheld, positions 4231-4321]
A
[49 nt withheld, positions 4323-4371]
CCTTTGACGTTGGAGTCCACGTTCTTT
[37 nt withheld, positions 4399-4435]
ACCCTATCTCGGTCTATTCTTTTGATTTATAAGGGATTTTGCCGATTTCGGCCTATTGGTTAAAAAATGA
GCTGATTTAACAAAAATTTAACGCGAATTTTAACAAAATATTAACGCTTACAATTTGCCATTCGCCATTC
AGGCTGCGCAACTGTTGGGAAGGGCGATCGGTGCGGGCCTCTTCGCTATTACGCCAGCCCAAGCTACCAT
GATAAGTAAGTAATATTAAGGTACGGGAGGTACTTGGAGCGGCCGCAATAAAATATCTTTATTTTCATTA
CATCTGTGTGTTGGTTTTTTGTGTGAATCGATAGTACTAACATACGCTCTCCATCAAAACAAAACGAAAC
AAAACAAACTAGCAAAATAGGCTGTCCCCAGTGCAAGTGCAGGTGCCAGAACATTTCTCTATCGATAGGT
ACCGATTAGTGAACGGATCTCGACGGTATCGATCACGAGACTAGCCTCGAGCGGCCGCCCCCTTCACC
